Addgene plasmid #174190: EGFP-PIK3CD
Purpose: Expresses PIK3CD in mammalian cells
Depositing lab: Cheng-han Yu. Depositing organization: University of Hong Kong. Publication: Abl-mediated PI3K activation regulates macrophage podosome formation. Zhou Y, Feng Z, Cao F, Liu X, Xia X, Yu CH. J Cell Sci. 2020 Jun 8;133(11). pii: jcs.234385. doi: 10.1242/jcs.234385. PubMed 32393599.
Backbone
  Vector backbone: pCS EGFP DEST
  Vector type: Mammalian Expression
Growth in bacteria
  Bacterial resistance: Ampicillin, 100 μg/mL
  Growth temperature: 37°C
  Growth strain: DH5alpha
  Copy number: Unknown
Gene/Insert
  Gene/Insert name: PIK3CD
  Species: H. sapiens (human)
  GenBank ID: BC132919.1
  Entrez Gene: PIK3CD (a.k.a. APDS, IMD14, IMD14A, IMD14B, P110DELTA, PI3K, ROCHIS, p110D)
  Tag / fusion protein: EGFP (N terminal on backbone)
Terms and licenses: Academic/Nonprofit Terms; Industry Terms: Not Available to Industry
How to cite: EGFP-PIK3CD was a gift from Cheng-han Yu (Addgene plasmid # 174190 ; http://n2t.net/addgene:174190 ; RRID:Addgene_174190)
