[The description below was written by a language model from this plasmid's Addgene catalogue record and pLannotate feature annotations shown in this document.]
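Description:
EGFP-PIK3CD is an 8,034 nt mammalian expression plasmid built on the pCS EGFP DEST backbone, a Gateway destination vector of the pCS2 type. It is propagated in E. coli through a high-copy ColE1/pUC-type origin and selected with ampicillin via the β-lactamase gene and its own promoter. An f1 origin is also present, along with residual lac promoter/operator, lacI and lacZα fragments, which are cloning-vector remnants with no role in expression of the insert.

The payload is the human PIK3CD coding sequence, encoding p110δ, the catalytic subunit of class I phosphoinositide 3-kinase that converts PtdIns(4,5)P2 to PIP3 and thereby recruits PH-domain effectors such as AKT1 and PDPK1 to membranes. It sits downstream of an EGFP open reading frame supplied by the backbone, giving an N-terminally EGFP-tagged fusion. The two coding regions are joined by a short polylinker remnant and an attB1 site, and attB2 follows the insert, consistent with the gene having been introduced by Gateway recombination. Transcription in mammalian cells is driven by the simian cytomegalovirus IE94 enhancer/promoter and terminated by an SV40 polyadenylation signal. An SP6 promoter lies between the CMV promoter and EGFP, which in this vector family permits in vitro synthesis of sense RNA; T7 (partial) and T3 promoters lie downstream in the opposite orientation.

The recorded purpose is expression of PIK3CD in mammalian cells. The fluorescent tag allows the kinase's localisation to be followed by microscopy, and the associated publication concerns Abl-mediated PI3K activation in macrophage podosome formation.
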