Features (pLannotate 1.2.2; 19 found; start..end, strand, type, name):
     49..1026    +  promoter       CMV IE94 promoter: enhancer/promoter region of simian cytomegalovirus major immediate early transcription unit IE94
   1061..1079    +  promoter       SP6 promoter: promoter for bacteriophage SP6 RNA polymerase
   1151..1867    +  CDS            EGFP: EGFP is a basic (constitutively fluorescent) green fluorescent protein published in 1996, derived from Aequorea victoria. It is reported to be a rapidly-maturing weak dimer with moderate acid sensitivity.
   1868..1885    +  misc_feature   MCS (fragment): multiple cloning site
   1890..1907    +  protein_bind   attB1 (fragment): mutant version of attB; core recombination site for the Gateway® BP reaction BP Clonase™
   1916..5047    +  CDS            PIK3CD: PK3CD_HUMAN - Experimental evidence at protein level: Swiss-Prot protein existence level 1. Phosphoinositide-3-kinase (PI3K) phosphorylates phosphatidylinositol (PI) and its phosphorylated derivatives at position 3 of the inositol ring to produce 3-phosphoinositides (PubMed:9235916). Uses ATP and PtdIns(4,5)P2 (phosphatidylinositol 4,5- bisphosphate) to generate phosphatidylinositol 3,4,5-trisphosphate (PIP3) (PubMed:15135396). PIP3 plays a key role by recruiting PH domain-containing proteins to the membrane, including AKT1 and PDPK1, activating signaling cascades involved in cell growth, surv
   5055..5072    -  protein_bind   attB2 (fragment): mutant version of attB; core recombination site for the Gateway® BP reaction BP Clonase™
   5090..5107    -  promoter       T7 promoter (fragment): promoter for bacteriophage T7 RNA polymerase
   5112..5246    -  polyA_signal   SV40 poly(A) signal: SV40 polyadenylation signal
   5359..5377    -  promoter       T3 promoter: promoter for bacteriophage T3 RNA polymerase
   5422..5438    -  protein_bind   lac operator: The lac repressor binds to the lac operator to inhibit transcription in E. coli. This inhibition can be relieved by adding lactose or isopropyl-β-D-thiogalactopyranoside (IPTG). lac repressor encoded by lacI
   5446..5476    -  promoter       lac promoter: promoter for the E. coli lac operon
   5491..5512    -  protein_bind   CAP binding site: CAP binding activates transcription in the presence of cAMP. E. coli catabolite activator protein
   5525..5617    -  CDS            lacI (fragment): lac repressor; lacI; The lac repressor binds to the lac operator to inhibit transcription in E. coli. This inhibition can be relieved by adding lactose or isopropyl-β-D-thiogalactopyranoside (IPTG).
   5800..6388    -  rep_origin     ori: high-copy-number ColE1/pMB1/pBR322/pUC origin of replication
   6559..7419    -  CDS            AmpR: β-lactamase; bla; confers resistance to ampicillin, carbenicillin, and related antibiotics
   7420..7524    -  promoter       AmpR promoter: bla
   7577..8005    -  rep_origin     f1 ori (sequence partly withheld): f1 bacteriophage origin of replication; arrow indicates direction of (+) strand synthesis
   8010..42      -  CDS            lacZα (fragment) (across the origin): LacZα fragment of β-galactosidase; lacZ fragment
>Addgene plasmid #174190 | EGFP-PIK3CD | addgene full sequence | sequence record 343431 | Addgene NGS Result
TGGGAAGGGCGATCGGTGCGGGCCTCTTCGCTATTACGCCAGTCGACCGCCAATTCAATATGGCGTATAT
GGACTCATGCCAATTCAATATGGTGGATCTGGACCTGTGCCAATTCAATATGGCGTATATGGACTCGTGC
CAATTCAATATGGTGGATCTGGACCCCAGCCAATTCAATATGGCGGACTTGGCACCATGCCAATTCAATA
TGGCGGACCTGGCACTGTGCCAACTGGGGAGGGGTCTACTTGGCACGGTGCCAAGTTTGAGGAGGGGTCT
TGGCCCTGTGCCAAGTCCGCCATATTGAATTGGCATGGTGCCAATAATGGCGGCCATATTGGCTATATGC
CAGGATCAATATATAGGCAATATCCAATATGGCCCTATGCCAATATGGCTATTGGCCAGGTTCAATACTA
TGTATTGGCCCTATGCCATATAGTATTCCATATATGGGTTTTCCTATTGACGTAGATAGCCCCTCCCAAT
GGGCGGTCCCATATACCATATATGGGGCTTCCTAATACCGCCCATAGCCACTCCCCCATTGACGTCAATG
GTCTCTATATATGGTCTTTCCTATTGACGTCATATGGGCGGTCCTATTGACGTATATGGCGCCTCCCCCA
TTGACGTCAATTACGGTAAATGGCCCGCCTGGCTCAATGCCCATTGACGTCAATAGGACCACCCACCATT
GACGTCAATGGGATGGCTCATTGCCCATTCATATCCGTTCTCACGCCCCCTATTGACGTCAATGACGGTA
AATGGCCCACTTGGCAGTACATCAATATCTATTAATAGTAACTTGGCAAGTACATTACTATTGGAAGTAC
GCCAGGGTACATTGGCAGTACTCCCATTGACGTCAATGGCGGTAAATGGCCCGCGATGGCTGCCAAGTAC
ATCCCCATTGACGTCAATGGGGAGGGGCAATGACGCAAATGGGCGTTCCATTGACGTAAATGGGCGGTAG
GCGTGCCTAATGGGAGGTCTATATAAGCAATGCTCGTTTAGGGAACCGCCATTCTGCCTGGGGACGTCGG
AGCAAGCTTGATTTAGGTGACACTATAGAATACAAGCTACTTGTTCTTTTTGCAGGATCCCATCGATTCG
AATTCAAGGCTAGCGCTACCGGTCGCCACCATGGTGAGCAAGGGCGAGGAGCTGTTCACCGGGGTGGTGC
CCATCCTGGTCGAGCTGGACGGCGACGTAAACGGCCACAAGTTCAGCGTGTCCGGCGAGGGCGAGGGCGA
TGCCACCTACGGCAAGCTGACCCTGAAGTTCATCTGCACCACCGGCAAGCTGCCCGTGCCCTGGCCCACC
CTCGTGACCACCCTGACCTACGGCGTGCAGTGCTTCAGCCGCTACCCCGACCACATGAAGCAGCACGACT
TCTTCAAGTCCGCCATGCCCGAAGGCTACGTCCAGGAGCGCACCATCTTCTTCAAGGACGACGGCAACTA
CAAGACCCGCGCCGAGGTGAAGTTCGAGGGCGACACCCTGGTGAACCGCATCGAGCTGAAGGGCATCGAC
TTCAAGGAGGACGGCAACATCCTGGGGCACAAGCTGGAGTACAACTACAACAGCCACAACGTCTATATCA
TGGCCGACAAGCAGAAGAACGGCATCAAGGTGAACTTCAAGATCCGCCACAACATCGAGGACGGCAGCGT
GCAGCTCGCCGACCACTACCAGCAGAACACCCCCATCGGCGACGGCCCCGTGCTGCTGCCCGACAACCAC
TACCTGAGCACCCAGTCCGCCCTGAGCAAAGACCCCAACGAGAAGCGCGATCACATGGTCCTGCTGGAGT
TCGTGACCGCCGCCGGGATCACTCTCGGCATGGACGAGCTGTACAAGTCCGGACTCAGATCTCGAATCAC
AAGTTTGTACAAAAAAGTTGGCACCATGCCCCCTGGGGTGGACTGCCCCATGGAATTCTGGACCAAGGAG
GAGAATCAGAGCGTTGTGGTTGACTTCCTGCTGCCCACAGGGGTCTACCTGAACTTCCCTGTGTCCCGCA
ATGCCAACCTCAGCACCATCAAGCAGCTGCTGTGGCACCGCGCCCAGTATGAGCCGCTCTTCCACATGCT
CAGTGGCCCCGAGGCCTATGTGTTCACCTGCATCAACCAGACAGCGGAGCAGCAAGAGCTGGAGGACGAG
CAACGGCGTCTGTGTGACGTGCAGCCCTTCCTGCCCGTCCTGCGCCTGGTGGCCCGTGAGGGCGACCGCG
TGAAGAAGCTCATCAACTCACAGATCAGCCTCCTCATCGGCAAAGGCCTCCACGAGTTTGACTCCTTGTG
CGACCCAGAAGTGAACGACTTTCGCGCCAAGATGTGCCAATTCTGCGAGGAGGCGGCCGCCCGCCGGCAG
CAGCTGGGCTGGGAGGCCTGGCTGCAGTACAGTTTCCCCCTGCAGCTGGAGCCCTCGGCTCAAACCTGGG
GGCCTGGTACCCTGCGGCTCCCGAACCGGGCCCTTCTGGTCAACGTTAAGTTTGAGGGCAGCGAGGAGAG
CTTCACCTTCCAGGTGTCCACCAAGGACGTGCCGCTGGCGCTGATGGCCTGTGCCCTGCGGAAGAAGGCC
ACAGTGTTCCGGCAGCCGCTGGTGGAGCAGCCGGAAGACTACACGCTGCAGGTGAACGGCAGGCATGAGT
ACCTGTATGGCAGCTACCCGCTCTGCCAGTTCCAGTACATCTGCAGCTGCCTGCACAGTGGGTTGACCCC
TCACCTGACCATGGTCCATTCCTCCTCCATCCTCGCCATGCGGGATGAGCAGAGCAACCCTGCCCCCCAG
GTCCAGAAACCGCGTGCCAAACCACCTCCCATTCCTGCGAAGAAGCCTTCCTCTGTGTCCCTGTGGTCCC
TGGAGCAGCCGTTCCGCATCGAGCTCATCCAGGGCAGCAAAGTGAACGCCGACGAGCGGATGAAGCTGGT
GGTGCAGGCCGGGCTTTTCCACGGCAACGAGATGCTGTGCAAGACGGTGTCCAGCTCGGAGGTGAGCGTG
TGCTCGGAGCCCGTGTGGAAGCAGCGGCTGGAGTTCGACATCAACATCTGCGACCTGCCCCGCATGGCCC
GTCTCTGCTTTGCGCTGTACGCCGTGATCGAGAAAGCCAAGAAGGCTCGCTCCACCAAGAAGAAGTCCAA
GAAGGCGGACTGCCCCATTGCCTGGGCCAACCTCATGCTGTTTGACTACAAGGACCAGCTTAAGACCGGG
GAACGCTGCCTCTACATGTGGCCCTCCGTCCCAGATGAGAAGGGCGAGCTGCTGAACCCCACGGGCACTG
TGCGCAGTAACCCCAACACGGATAGCGCCGCTGCCCTGCTCATCTGCCTGCCCGAGGTGGCCCCGCACCC
CGTGTACTACCCCGCCCTGGAGAAGATCTTGGAGCTGGGGCGACACAGCGAGTGTGTGCATGTCACCGAG
GAGGAGCAGCTGCAGCTGCGGGAAATCCTGGAGCGGCGGGGGTCTGGGGAGCTGTATGAGCACGAGAAGG
ACCTGGTGTGGAAGCTGCGGCATGAAGTCCAGGAGCACTTCCCGGAGGCGCTAGCCCGGCTGCTGCTGGT
CACCAAGTGGAACAAGCATGAGGATGTGGCCCAGATGCTCTACCTGCTGTGCTCCTGGCCGGAGCTGCCC
GTCCTGAGCGCCCTGGAGCTGCTAGACTTCAGCTTCCCCGATTGCCACGTAGGCTCCTTCGCCATCAAGT
CGCTGCGGAAACTGACGGACGATGAGCTGTTCCAGTACCTGCTGCAGCTGGTGCAGGTGCTCAAGTACGA
GTCCTACCTGGACTGCGAGCTGACCAAATTCCTGCTGGACCGGGCCCTGGCCAACCGCAAGATCGGCCAC
TTCCTTTTCTGGCACCTCCGCTCCGAGATGCACGTGCCGTCGGTGGCCCTGCGCTTCGGCCTCATCCTGG
AGGCCTACTGCAGGGGCAGCACCCACCACATGAAGGTGCTGATGAAGCAGGGGGAAGCACTGAGCAAACT
GAAGGCCCTGAATGACTTCGTCAAGCTGAGCTCTCAGAAGACCCCCAAGCCCCAGACCAAGGAGCTGATG
CACTTGTGCATGCGGCAGGAGGCCTACCTAGAGGCCCTCTCCCACCTGCAGTCCCCACTCGACCCCAGCA
CCCTGCTGGCTGAAGTCTGCGTGGAGCAGTGCACCTTCATGGACTCCAAGATGAAGCCCCTGTGGATCAT
GTACAGCAACGAGGAGGCAGGCAGCGGCGGCAGCGTGGGCATCATCTTTAAGAACGGGGATGACCTCCGG
CAGGACATGCTGACCCTGCAGATGATCCAGCTCATGGACGTCCTGTGGAAGCAGGAGGGGCTGGACCTGA
GGATGACCCCCTATGGCTGCCTCCCCACCGGGGACCGCACAGGCCTCATTGAGGTGGTACTCCGTTCAGA
CACCATCGCCAACATCCAACTCAACAAGAGCAACATGGCAGCCACAGCCGCCTTCAACAAGGATGCCCTG
CTCAACTGGCTGAAGTCCAAGAACCCGGGGGAGGCCCTGGATCGAGCCATTGAGGAGTTCACCCTCTCCT
GTGCTGGCTATTGTGTGGCCACATATGTGCTGGGCATTGGCGATCGGCACAGCGACAACATCATGATCCG
AGAGAGTGGGCAGCTGTTCCACATTGATTTTGGCCACTTTCTGGGGAATTTCAAGACCAAGTTTGGAATC
AACCGCGAGCGTGTCCCATTCATCCTCACCTACGACTTTGTCCATGTGATTCAGCAGGGGAAGACTAATA
ATAGTGAGAAATTTGAACGGTTCCGGGGCTACTGTGAAAGGGCCTACACCATCCTGCGGCGCCACGGGCT
TCTCTTCCTCCACCTCTTTGCCCTGATGCGGGCGGCAGGCCTGCCTGAGCTCAGCTGCTCCAAAGACATC
CAGTATCTCAAGGACTCCCTGGCACTGGGGAAAACAGAGGAGGAGGCACTGAAGCACTTCCGAGTGAAGT
TTAACGAAGCCCTCCGTGAGAGCTGGAAAACCAAAGTGAACTGGCTGGCCCACAACGTGTCCAAAGACAA
CAGGCAGTTGCCAACTTTCTTGTACAAAGTGGTGATCGAGCCTCTAGAACTATAGTGAGTCGTATTACGT
AGATCCAGACATGATAAGATACATTGATGAGTTTGGACAAACCACAACTAGAATGCAGTGAAAAAAATGC
TTTATTTGTGAAATTTGTGATGCTATTGCTTTATTTGTAACCATTATAAGCTGCAATAAACAAGTTAACA
ACAACAATTGCATTCATTTTATGTTTCAGGTTCAGGGGGAGGTGTGGGAGGTTTTTTAATTCGCGGCCGC
GGCGCCAATGCATTGGGCCCGGTACCCAGCTTTTGTTCCCTTTAGTGAGGGTTAATTGCGCGCTTGGCGT
AATCATGGTCATAGCTGTTTCCTGTGTGAAATTGTTATCCGCTCACAATTCCACACAACATACGAGCCGG
GAGCATAAAGTGTAAAGCCTGGGGTGCCTAATGAGTGAGCTAACTCACATTAATTGCGTTGCGCTCACTG
CCCGCTTTCCAGTCGGGAAACCTGTCGTGCCAGCTGCATTAATGAATCGGCCAACGCGCGGGGAGAGGCG
GTTTGCGTATTGGGCGCTCTTCCGCTTCCTCGCTCACTGACTCGCTGCGCTCGGTCGTTCGGCTGCGGCG
AGCGGTATCAGCTCACTCAAAGGCGGTAATACGGTTATCCACAGAATCAGGGGATAACGCAGGAAAGAAC
ATGTGAGCAAAAGGCCAGCAAAAGGCCAGGAACCGTAAAAAGGCCGCGTTGCTGGCGTTTTTCCATAGGC
TCCGCCCCCCTGACGAGCATCACAAAAATCGACGCTCAAGTCAGAGGTGGCGAAACCCGACAGGACTATA
AAGATACCAGGCGTTTCCCCCTGGAAGCTCCCTCGTGCGCTCTCCTGTTCCGACCCTGCCGCTTACCGGA
TACCTGTCCGCCTTTCTCCCTTCGGGAAGCGTGGCGCTTTCTCATAGCTCACGCTGTAGGTATCTCAGTT
CGGTGTAGGTCGTTCGCTCCAAGCTGGGCTGTGTGCACGAACCCCCCGTTCAGCCCGACCGCTGCGCCTT
ATCCGGTAACTATCGTCTTGAGTCCAACCCGGTAAGACACGACTTATCGCCACTGGCAGCAGCCACTGGT
AACAGGATTAGCAGAGCGAGGTATGTAGGCGGTGCTACAGAGTTCTTGAAGTGGTGGCCTAACTACGGCT
ACACTAGAAGAACAGTATTTGGTATCTGCGCTCTGCTGAAGCCAGTTACCTTCGGAAAAAGAGTTGGTAG
CTCTTGATCCGGCAAACAAACCACCGCTGGTAGCGGTGGTTTTTTTGTTTGCAAGCAGCAGATTACGCGC
AGAAAAAAAGGATCTCAAGAAGATCCTTTGATCTTTTCTACGGGGTCTGACGCTCAGTGGAACGAAAACT
CACGTTAAGGGATTTTGGTCATGAGATTATCAAAAAGGATCTTCACCTAGATCCTTTTAAATTAAAAATG
AAGTTTTAAATCAATCTAAAGTATATATGAGTAAACTTGGTCTGACAGTTACCAATGCTTAATCAGTGAG
GCACCTATCTCAGCGATCTGTCTATTTCGTTCATCCATAGTTGCCTGACTCCCCGTCGTGTAGATAACTA
CGATACGGGAGGGCTTACCATCTGGCCCCAGTGCTGCAATGATACCGCGAGACCCACGCTCACCGGCTCC
AGATTTATCAGCAATAAACCAGCCAGCCGGAAGGGCCGAGCGCAGAAGTGGTCCTGCAACTTTATCCGCC
TCCATCCAGTCTATTAATTGTTGCCGGGAAGCTAGAGTAAGTAGTTCGCCAGTTAATAGTTTGCGCAACG
TTGTTGCCATTGCTACAGGCATCGTGGTGTCACGCTCGTCGTTTGGTATGGCTTCATTCAGCTCCGGTTC
CCAACGATCAAGGCGAGTTACATGATCCCCCATGTTGTGCAAAAAAGCGGTTAGCTCCTTCGGTCCTCCG
ATCGTTGTCAGAAGTAAGTTGGCCGCAGTGTTATCACTCATGGTTATGGCAGCACTGCATAATTCTCTTA
CTGTCATGCCATCCGTAAGATGCTTTTCTGTGACTGGTGAGTACTCAACCAAGTCATTCTGAGAATAGTG
TATGCGGCGACCGAGTTGCTCTTGCCCGGCGTCAATACGGGATAATACCGCGCCACATAGCAGAACTTTA
AAAGTGCTCATCATTGGAAAACGTTCTTCGGGGCGAAAACTCTCAAGGATCTTACCGCTGTTGAGATCCA
GTTCGATGTAACCCACTCGTGCACCCAACTGATCTTCAGCATCTTTTACTTTCACCAGCGTTTCTGGGTG
AGCAAAAACAGGAAGGCAAAATGCCGCAAAAAAGGGAATAAGGGCGACACGGAAATGTTGAATACTCATA
CTCTTCCTTTTTCAATATTATTGAAGCATTTATCAGGGTTATTGTCTCATGAGCGGATACATATTTGAAT
GTATTTAGAAAAATAAACAAATAGGGGTTCCGCGCACATTTCCCCGAAAAGTGCCACCTAAATTGTAAGC
GTTAATATTTTGTTAAAATTCGCGTTAAATTTTTGTTAAATCAGCTCATTTTTTAACCAATAGGCCGAAA
TCGGCAAAATCCCTTATAAATCAAAAGAATAGACCGAGATAGGGT
[37 nt withheld, positions 7676-7712]
AAAGAACGTGGACTCCAACGTCAAAGG
[49 nt withheld, positions 7740-7788]
T
[91 nt withheld, positions 7790-7880]
G
[124 nt withheld, positions 7882-8005]
CCCATTCGCCATTCAGGCTGCGCAACTGT
